>Addgene plasmid #43368 | II-GCCC | depositor partial sequence | sequence record 58633 | II-GCCC sequence 426 bps
CGTCTCGCTTAACCCCAGAGCAGGTCGTGGCAATCGCGAGCAATAACGGCGGAAAACAGGCTTTGGAAAC
GGTGCAGAGGCTCCTTCCAGTGCTGTGCCAAGCGCACGGACTCACCCCAGAGCAGGTCGTGGCGATCGCA
AGCCACGACGGAGGAAAGCAAGCCTTGGAAACAGTACAGAGGCTGTTGCCTGTGCTGTGCCAAGCGCACG
GCCTCACCCCAGAGCAGGTCGTGGCGATCGCAAGCCACGACGGAGGAAAGCAAGCCTTGGAAACAGTACA
GAGGCTGTTGCCTGTGCTGTGCCAAGCGCACGGATTAACCCCAGAGCAGGTCGTGGCGATCGCAAGCCAC
GACGGAGGAAAGCAAGCCTTGGAAACAGTACAGAGGCTGTTGCCTGTGCTGTGCCAAGCGCACGGGCTCA
GAGACG
