>Addgene plasmid #43368 | II-GCCC | addgene partial sequence | sequence record 61896 | M13-F20 5'-TGTAAAACGACGGCCAGT-3'
CTATAGGGCGAATTGGGCCCTCTAGATGCATGCTCGAGCGGCCGCCAGTGTGATGGATATCTGCAGAATT
CGCCCTTCTTTCCTGTGCCCACGTCTCTGAGCCCGTGCGCTTGGCACAGCACAGGCAACAGCCTCTGTAC
TGTTTCCAAGGCTTGCTTTCCTCCGTCGTGGCTTGCGATCGCCACGACCTGCTCTGGGGTTAATCCGTGC
GCTTGGCACAGCACAGGCAACAGCCTCTGTACTGTTTCCAAGGCTTGCTTTCCTCCGTCGTGGCTTGCGA
TCGCCACGACCTGCTCTGGGGTGAGGCCGTGCGCTTGGCACAGCACAGGCAACAGCCTCTGTACTGTTTC
CAAGGCTTGCTTTCCTCCGTCGTGGCTTGCGATCGCCACGACCTGCTCTGGGGTGAGTCCGTGCGCTTGG
CACAGCACTGGAAGGAGCCTCTGCACCGTTTCCAAAGCCTGTTTTCCGCCGTTATTGCTCGCGATTGCCA
CGACCTGCTCTGGGGTTAAGCGAGACGCGCTAGGACGGCAAGGGCGAATTCCAGCACACTGGCGGCCGTT
ACTAGTGGATCCGAGCTCGGTACCAAGCTTGATGCATAGCTTGAGTATTCTATAGTGTCACCTAAATAGC
TTGGCGTAATCATGGTCATAGCTGTTTCCTGTGTGAAATTGTTATCCGCTCACAATTCCACACAACATAC
GAGCCGGAAGCATAAAGTGTAAAGCCTGGGGTGCCTAATGAGTGAGCTAACTCACATTAATTGCGTTGCG
CTCACTGCCCGCTTTCCAGTCGGGAAACCTGTCGTGCCAGCTGCATTAATGAATCGGCCAACGCGCGGGG
AGAGGCGGTTTGCGTATTGGGCGCTCTTCCGCTTCCTCGCTCACTGACTCGCTGCGCTCGGTCGTTCGGC
TGCGGCGAGCGGTATCAGCTCACTCAAAGGCGGTAATACGGTTATCCACAGAATCAGGG
