[The description below was written by a language model from this plasmid's Addgene catalogue record.]
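Description:
II-GCCC is a bacterial cloning plasmid built on the commercial pCRII-TOPO backbone (about 4 kb without insert), carrying a 426 bp synthetic insert introduced by TOPO cloning. It is a high-copy plasmid propagated in E. coli and selected with both ampicillin and kanamycin, consistent with the dual resistance markers of this backbone. The insert is flanked by T7 and M13-reverse priming sites, which the record lists for sequence verification. No feature table is provided, so the positions of the origin, resistance genes and other backbone elements are not documented here.

The record does not spell out what the insert encodes, describing it only as synthetic and giving it the same name as the plasmid. The associated publication describes a TALEN genome-editing system for generating human stem cell-based disease models. In that context, the name and the insert size suggest a pre-assembled block of four TAL effector repeat modules, recognising the bases G, C, C and C and intended for a defined position ("II") in a larger repeat array. This reading is an inference rather than a stated fact. Four repeats of roughly 100 bp each would fit the recorded insert length. Plasmids of this kind normally serve as library components: the multimer fragment is excised or amplified and joined in order with other blocks to build a custom DNA-binding domain, which is then fused to a nuclease domain in a separate expression vector. II-GCCC has no recorded mammalian promoter, reporter or nuclease, so it functions as a storage and assembly intermediate, not an expression construct.
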