Addgene plasmid #43368: II-GCCC
Depositing lab: Chad Cowan & Kiran Musunuru. Depositing organization: Harvard University. Publication: A TALEN Genome-Editing System for Generating Human Stem Cell-Based Disease Models. Ding Q, Lee YK, Schaefer EA, Peters DT, Veres A, Kim K, Kuperwasser N, Motola DL, Meissner TB, Hendriks WT, Trevisan M, Gupta RM, Moisan A, Banks E, Friesen M, Schinzel RT, Xia F, Tang A, Xia Y, Figueroa E, Wann A, Ahfeldt T, Daheron L, Zhang F, Rubin LL, Peng LF, Chung RT, Musunuru K, Cowan CA. Cell Stem Cell. 2012 Dec 12. pii: S1934-5909(12)00645-5. doi: 10.1016/j.stem.2012.11.011. PubMed 23246482.
Backbone
  Vector backbone: pCRII-TOPO
  Backbone manufacturer: Invitrogen
  Backbone size w/o insert (bp): 3973
  Vector type: Bacterial Cloning
Growth in bacteria
  Bacterial resistance: Ampicillin and Kanamycin, 100 & 50 μg/mL
  Growth temperature: 37°C
  Growth strain: Top10
  Copy number: High Copy
Gene/Insert
  Gene/Insert name: II-GCCC
  Species: Synthetic
  Insert size (bp): 426
  Cloning method: TOPO Cloning
  Sequencing primers: 5′ T7; 3′ M13-rev
Terms and licenses: Academic/Nonprofit Terms; Industry Terms: Not Available to Industry
How to cite: II-GCCC was a gift from Chad Cowan & Kiran Musunuru (Addgene plasmid # 43368 ; http://n2t.net/addgene:43368 ; RRID:Addgene_43368)
